LOCUS       Exported 5219 bp ds-DNA circular SYN 12-MAY-2021
DEFINITION  Retroviral vector for cloning and expressing your gene of interest.
            Hygromycin selection..
ACCESSION   .
VERSION     .
KEYWORDS    pBABE-hygro
SOURCE      synthetic DNA construct
  ORGANISM  synthetic DNA construct
REFERENCE   1 (bases 1 to 5219)
  AUTHORS   Morgenstern JP, Land H
  TITLE     Advanced mammalian gene transfer: high titre retroviral vectors with
            multiple drug selection markers and a complementary helper-free
            packaging cell line.
  JOURNAL   Nucleic Acids Res. 1990 Jun 25;18(12):3587-96.
  PUBMED    2194165
REFERENCE   2 (bases 1 to 5219)
  AUTHORS   .
  TITLE     Direct Submission
  JOURNAL   Exported May 12, 2021 from SnapGene Server 1.1.58
            http://www.snapgene.com
FEATURES             Location/Qualifiers
     source          1..5219
                     /organism="synthetic DNA construct"
                     /mol_type="other DNA"
     LTR             1..470
                     /note="long terminal repeat from Moloney murine leukemia
                     virus"
     misc_feature    535..734
                     /label=MMLV Psi
                     /note="packaging signal of Moloney murine leukemia virus
                     (MMLV)"
     CDS             935..1351
                     /label=gag (truncated)
                     /note="truncated Moloney murine leukemia virus (MMLV) gag
                     gene lacking the start codon"
     primer_bind     1281..1303
                     /label=pLXSN 5'
                     /note="Murine stem cell virus, forward primer. Also called
                     MSCV"
     primer_bind     1319..1335
                     /label=pBABE 5'
                     /note="Psi packaging signal, forward primer for pBABE
                     vectors"
     primer_bind     complement(1409..1429)
                     /label=pBABE 3'
                     /note="SV40 enhancer, reverse primer for pBABE vectors"
     promoter        1414..1743
                     /label=SV40 promoter
                     /note="SV40 enhancer and early promoter"
     rep_origin      1594..1729
                     /label=SV40 ori
                     /note="SV40 origin of replication"
     primer_bind     1656..1675
                     /label=SV40pro-F
                     /note="SV40 promoter/origin, forward primer"
     CDS             1817..2842
                     /codon_start=1
                     /gene="aph(4)-Ia"
                     /product="aminoglycoside phosphotransferase from E. coli"
                     /label=HygR
                     /note="confers resistance to hygromycin"
                     /translation="MKKPELTATSVEKFLIEKFDSVSDLMQLSEGEESRAFSFDVGGRG
                     YVLRVNSCADGFYKDRYVYRHFASAALPIPEVLDIGEFSESLTYCISRRAQGVTLQDLP
                     ETELPAVLQPVAEAMDAIAAADLSQTSGFGPFGPQGIGQYTTWRDFICAIADPHVYHWQ
                     TVMDDTVSASVAQALDELMLWAEDCPEVRHLVHADFGSNNVLTDNGRITAVIDWSEAMF
                     GDSQYEVANIFFWRPWLACMEQQTRYFERRHPELAGSPRLRAYMLRIGLDQLYQSLVDG
                     NFDDAAWAQGRCDAIVRSGAGTVGRTQIARRSAAVWTDGCVEVLADSGNRRPSTRPRAK
                     E"
     primer_bind     3359..3378
                     /label=pBR322ori-F
                     /note="pBR322 origin, forward primer"
     LTR             3640..4109
                     /note="long terminal repeat from Moloney murine leukemia
                     virus"
     CDS             complement(4224..5084)
                     /codon_start=1
                     /gene="bla"
                     /product="beta-lactamase"
                     /label=AmpR
                     /note="confers resistance to ampicillin, carbenicillin, and
                     related antibiotics"
                     /translation="MSIQHFRVALIPFFAAFCLPVFAHPETLVKVKDAEDQLGARVGYI
                     ELDLNSGKILESFRPEERFPMMSTFKVLLCGAVLSRIDAGQEQLGRRIHYSQNDLVEYS
                     PVTEKHLTDGMTVRELCSAAITMSDNTAANLLLTTIGGPKELTAFLHNMGDHVTRLDRW
                     EPELNEAIPNDERDTTMPVAMATTLRKLLTGELLTLASRQQLIDWMEADKVAGPLLRSA
                     LPAGWFIADKSGAGERGSRGIIAALGPDGKPSRIVVIYTTGSQATMDERNRQIAEIGAS
                     LIKHW"
     primer_bind     4847..4866
                     /label=Amp-R
                     /note="Ampicillin resistance gene, reverse primer"
     promoter        complement(5085..5189)
                     /gene="bla"
                     /label=AmpR promoter
ORIGIN
        1 ctgaatatgg gccaaacagg atatctgtgg taagcagttc ctgccccggc tcagggccaa
       61 gaacagatgg aacagctgaa tatgggccaa acaggatatc tgtggtaagc agttcctgcc
      121 ccggctcagg gccaagaaca gatggtcccc agatgcggtc cagccctcag cagtttctag
      181 agaaccatca gatgtttcca gggtgcccca aggacctgaa atgaccctgt gccttatttg
      241 aactaaccaa tcagttcgct tctcgcttct gttcgcgcgc ttctgctccc cgagctcaat
      301 aaaagagccc acaacccctc actcggggcg ccagtcctcc gattgactga gtcgcccggg
      361 tacccgtgta tccaataaac cctcttgcag ttgcatccga cttgtggtct cgctgttcct
      421 tgggagggtc tcctctgagt gattgactac ccgtcagcgg gggtctttca tttgggggct
      481 cgtccgggat cgggagaccc ctgcccaggg accaccgacc caccaccggg aggcaagctg
      541 gccagcaact tatctgtgtc tgtccgattg tctagtgtct atgactgatt ttatgcgcct
      601 gcgtcggtac tagttagcta actagctctg tatctggcgg acccgtggtg gaactgacga
      661 gttctgaaca cccggccgca accctgggag acgtcccagg gactttgggg gccgtttttg
      721 tggcccgacc tgaggaaggg agtcgatgtg gaatccgacc ccgtcaggat atgtggttct
      781 ggtaggagac gagaacctaa aacagttccc gcctccgtct gaatttttgc tttcggtttg
      841 gaaccgaagc cgcgcgtctt gtctgctgca gcgctgcagc atcgttctgt gttgtctctg
      901 tctgactgtg tttctgtatt tgtctgaaaa ttagggccag actgttacca ctcccttaag
      961 tttgacctta ggtcactgga aagatgtcga gcggatcgct cacaaccagt cggtagatgt
     1021 caagaagaga cgttgggtta ccttctgctc tgcagaatgg ccaaccttta acgtcggatg
     1081 gccgcgagac ggcaccttta accgagacct catcacccag gttaagatca aggtcttttc
     1141 acctggcccg catggacacc cagaccaggt cccctacatc gtgacctggg aagccttggc
     1201 ttttgacccc cctccctggg tcaagccctt tgtacaccct aagcctccgc ctcctcttcc
     1261 tccatccgcc ccgtctctcc cccttgaacc tcctcgttcg accccgcctc gatcctccct
     1321 ttatccagcc ctcactcctt ctctaggcgc cggccggatc ccagtgtggt ggtacgtagg
     1381 aattcgccag cacagtggtc gaccctgtgg aatgtgtgtc agttagggtg tggaaagtcc
     1441 ccaggctccc cagcaggcag aagtatgcaa agcatgcatc tcaattagtc agcaaccagg
     1501 tgtggaaagt ccccaggctc cccagcaggc agaagtatgc aaagcatgca tctcaattag
     1561 tcagcaacca tagtcccgcc cctaactccg cccatcccgc ccctaactcc gcccagttcc
     1621 gcccattctc cgccccatgg ctgactaatt ttttttattt atgcagaggc cgaggccgcc
     1681 tcggcctctg agctattcca gaagtagtga ggaggctttt ttggaggcct aggcttttgc
     1741 aaaaagcttg ccagctgggg cgccctctgg taaggttggg aagccctgca gatctgatcc
     1801 cggggggcaa tgagatatga aaaagcctga actcaccgcg acgtctgtcg agaagtttct
     1861 gatcgaaaag ttcgacagcg tctccgacct gatgcagctc tcggagggcg aagaatctcg
     1921 tgctttcagc ttcgatgtag gagggcgtgg atatgtcctg cgggtaaata gctgcgccga
     1981 tggtttctac aaagatcgtt atgtttatcg gcactttgca tcggccgcgc tcccgattcc
     2041 ggaagtgctt gacattgggg aatttagcga gagcctgacc tattgcatct cccgccgtgc
     2101 acagggtgtc acgttgcaag acctgcctga aaccgaactg cccgctgttc tgcagccggt
     2161 cgcggaggcc atggatgcga tcgctgcggc cgatcttagc cagacgagcg ggttcggccc
     2221 attcggaccg caaggaatcg gtcaatacac tacatggcgt gatttcatat gcgcgattgc
     2281 tgatccccat gtgtatcact ggcaaactgt gatggacgac accgtcagtg cgtccgtcgc
     2341 gcaggctctc gatgagctga tgctttgggc cgaggactgc cccgaagtcc ggcacctcgt
     2401 gcacgcggat ttcggctcca acaatgtcct gacggacaat ggccgcataa cagcggtcat
     2461 tgactggagc gaggcgatgt tcggggattc ccaatacgag gtcgccaaca tcttcttctg
     2521 gaggccgtgg ttggcttgta tggagcagca gacgcgctac ttcgagcgga ggcatccgga
     2581 gcttgcagga tcgccgcggc tccgggcgta tatgctccgc attggtcttg accaactcta
     2641 tcagagcttg gttgacggca atttcgatga tgcagcttgg gcgcagggtc gatgcgacgc
     2701 aatcgtccga tccggagccg ggactgtcgg gcgtacacaa atcgcccgca gaagcgcggc
     2761 cgtctggacc gatggctgtg tagaagtact cgccgatagt ggaaaccgac gccccagcac
     2821 tcgtccgagg gcaaaggaat agagtagatg ccgaccggga tctatcgatg cggcgggtgt
     2881 ggtggttacg cgtaatctgc tgcttgcaaa caaaaaaacc accgctacca gcggtggttt
     2941 gtttgccgga tcaagagcta ccaactcttt ttccgaaggt aactggcttc agcagagcgc
     3001 agataccaaa tactgttctt ctagtgtagc cgtagttagg ccaccacttc aagaactctg
     3061 tagcaccgcc tacatacctc gctctgctaa tcctgttacc agtggctgct gccagtggcg
     3121 ataagtcgtg tcttaccggg ttggactcaa gacgatagtt accggataag gcgcagcggt
     3181 cgggctgaac ggggggttcg tgcacacagc ccagcttgga gcgaacgacc tacaccgaac
     3241 tgagatacct acagcgtgag ctatgagaaa gcgccacgct tcccgaaggg agaaaggcgg
     3301 acaggtatcc ggtaagcggc agggtcggaa caggagagcg cacgagggag cttccagggg
     3361 gaaacgcctg gtatctttat agtcctgtcg ggtttcgcca cctctgactt gagcgtcgat
     3421 ttttgtgatg ctcgtcaggg gggcggagcc tatggaaaaa cgccagcaac gcatcgataa
     3481 aataaaagat tttatttagt ctccagaaaa aggggggaat gaaagacccc acctgtaggt
     3541 ttggcaagct agcttaagta acgccatttt gcaaggcatg gaaaaataca taactgagaa
     3601 tagagaagtt cagatcaagg tcaggaacag atggaacagc tgaatatggg ccaaacagga
     3661 tatctgtggt aagcagttcc tgccccggct cagggccaag aacagatgga acagctgaat
     3721 atgggccaaa caggatatct gtggtaagca gttcctgccc cggctcaggg ccaagaacag
     3781 atggtcccca gatgcggtcc agccctcagc agtttctaga gaaccatcag atgtttccag
     3841 ggtgccccaa ggacctgaaa tgaccctgtg ccttatttga actaaccaat cagttcgctt
     3901 ctcgcttctg ttcgcgcgct tctgctcccc gagctcaata aaagagccca caacccctca
     3961 ctcggggcgc cagtcctccg attgactgag tcgcccgggt acccgtgtat ccaataaacc
     4021 ctcttgcagt tgcatccgac ttgtggtctc gctgttcctt gggagggtct cctctgagtg
     4081 attgactacc cgtcagcggg ggtctttcac atgcagcatg tatcaaaatt aatttggttt
     4141 tttttcttaa gtatttacat taaatggcca tagtgcggcc gcaaatcaat ctaaagtata
     4201 tatgagtaaa cttggtctga cagttaccaa tgcttaatca gtgaggcacc tatctcagcg
     4261 atctgtctat ttcgttcatc catagttgcc tgactccccg tcgtgtagat aactacgata
     4321 cgggagggct taccatctgg ccccagtgct gcaatgatac cgcgagaccc acgctcaccg
     4381 gctccagatt tatcagcaat aaaccagcca gccggaaggg ccgagcgcag aagtggtcct
     4441 gcaactttat ccgcctccat ccagtctatt aattgttgcc gggaagctag agtaagtagt
     4501 tcgccagtta atagtttgcg caacgttgtt gccattgcta caggcatcgt ggtgtcacgc
     4561 tcgtcgtttg gtatggcttc attcagctcc ggttcccaac gatcaaggcg agttacatga
     4621 tcccccatgt tgtgcaaaaa agcggttagc tccttcggtc ctccgatcgt tgtcagaagt
     4681 aagttggccg cagtgttatc actcatggtt atggcagcac tgcataattc tcttactgtc
     4741 atgccatccg taagatgctt ttctgtgact ggtgagtact caaccaagtc attctgagaa
     4801 tagtgtatgc ggcgaccgag ttgctcttgc ccggcgtcaa tacgggataa taccgcgcca
     4861 catagcagaa ctttaaaagt gctcatcatt ggaaaacgtt cttcggggcg aaaactctca
     4921 aggatcttac cgctgttgag atccagttcg atgtaaccca ctcgtgcacc caactgatct
     4981 tcagcatctt ttactttcac cagcgtttct gggtgagcaa aaacaggaag gcaaaatgcc
     5041 gcaaaaaagg gaataagggc gacacggaaa tgttgaatac tcatactctt cctttttcaa
     5101 tattattgaa gcatttatca gggttattgt ctcatgagcg gatacatatt tgaatgtatt
     5161 tagaaaaata aacaaatagg ggttccgcgc acatttcccc gaaaagtgcc acctgcagc
//
