[The description below was written by a language model from this plasmid's Addgene catalogue record and the feature table of its GenBank file.]
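Description:
pBABE-hygro is an empty Moloney murine leukemia virus (MMLV)-based retroviral backbone for cloning a gene of interest and delivering it stably into mammalian cells. In bacteria it is maintained as a high-copy plasmid under ampicillin selection, with beta-lactamase expressed from its own promoter. The feature table does not annotate a bacterial origin as such, although a pBR322-origin primer site is marked. The catalogue gives a backbone size of 5558 bp whereas the held sequence record is 5219 bp. The depositor notes that this sequence is an estimate based on how the vector was assembled, so restriction sites should be checked experimentally before they are relied on for cloning.

The transferable region is bounded by two MMLV long terminal repeats. Downstream of the 5′ LTR lie the Psi packaging signal and a truncated gag fragment lacking its start codon. Extending the packaging region into gag in this way is generally understood to improve encapsidation of the vector RNA, and removing the start codon prevents gag translation. The cloning site sits between the pBABE 5′ and 3′ sequencing primer sites, immediately after the gag fragment. No separate promoter is annotated upstream of it, so an inserted gene would be transcribed from the 5′ LTR. An internal SV40 enhancer/early promoter, which also contains the SV40 origin, independently drives the hygromycin phosphotransferase gene, allowing transduced cells to be selected with hygromycin.

The vector carries no functional gag, pol or env, so virus must be produced by supplying these functions in trans from a packaging cell line or helper plasmids. The depositor comments mention a gag/pol plasmid together with VSV-G. It belongs to a family of high-titre vectors offering different drug selection markers.
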