Addgene plasmid #1765: pBABE-hygro
Purpose: (Empty Backbone) Retroviral vector for cloning and expressing your gene of interest. Hygromycin selection. This plasmid is not available at Addgene.
Depositing lab: Hartmut Land & Jay Morgenstern. Depositing organization: Cancer Research Technology. Publication: Advanced mammalian gene transfer: high titre retroviral vectors with multiple drug selection markers and a complementary helper-free packaging cell line. Morgenstern JP, Land H. Nucleic Acids Res. 1990 Jun 25;18(12):3587-96. PubMed 2194165.
Backbone
  Vector backbone: pBABE-hygro
  Backbone size (bp): 5558
  Vector type: Mammalian Expression, Retroviral
  Selectable markers: Hygromycin
Growth in bacteria
  Bacterial resistance: Ampicillin, 100 μg/mL
  Growth temperature: 37°C
  Growth strain: DH5alpha
  Copy number: High Copy
Gene/Insert
  Gene/Insert name: None
  Cloning method: Restriction Enzyme
  Sequencing primers: 5′ pBABE 5'; 3′ pBABE 3'
Terms and licenses: Academic/Nonprofit Terms; Industry Terms: Not Available to Industry
Depositor comments: Please acknowledge Jay Morgenstern and Hartmut Land and cite the following article if you use this plasmid in a publication: Morgenstern JP, Land H., 1990, Nucleic Acids Research 18(12):3587-96. If you are using the pBABE protocol from the Weinberg Lab to generate virus, please note that the Weinberg Lab recommends using pUMVC (Addgene #8449) and VSV-G (#8454) for packaging. The pCL-Eco plasmid listed in their protocol should be substituted with pUMVC. Please note that the sequence from which the Addgene map was generated is an estimate of the real sequence based on how the vector was assembled. We encourage scientists to test enzymes before using them for cloning.
How to cite: pBABE-hygro was a gift from Hartmut Land & Jay Morgenstern (Addgene plasmid # 1765)
