>Addgene plasmid #1765 | pBABE-hygro | addgene partial sequence | sequence record 80586 | SV40pro-F 5'-TATTTATGCAGAGGCCGAGG-3'
TTCCAGAAGTAGTGAGGAGGCTTTTTTGGAGGCCTAGGCTTTTGCAAAAAGCTTGCCAGCTGGGGCGCCC
TCTGGTAAGGTTGGGAAGCCCTGCAGATCTGATCCCGGGGGGCAATGAGATATGAAAAAGCCTGAACTCA
CCGCGACGTCTGTCGAGAAGTTTCTGATCGAAAAGTTCGACAGCGTCTCCGACCTGATGCAGCTCTCGGA
GGGCGAAGAATCTCGTGCTTTCAGCTTCGATGTAGGAGGGCGTGGATATGTCCTGCGGGTAAATAGCTGC
GCCGATGGTTTCTACAAAGATCGTTATGTTTATCGGCACTTTGCATCGGCCGCGCTCCCGATTCCGGAAG
TGCTTGACATTGGGGAATTTAGCGAGAGCCTGACCTATTGCATCTCCCGCCGTGCACAGGGTGTCACGTT
GCAAGACCTGCCTGAAACCGAACTGCCCGCTGTTCTGCAGCCGGTCGCGGAGGCCATGGATGCGATCGCT
GCGGCCGATCTTAGCCAGACGAGCGGGTTCGGCCCATTCGGACCGCAAGGAATCGGTCAATACACTACAT
GGCGTGATTTCATATGCGCGATTGCTGATCCCCATGTGTATCACTGGCAAACTGTGATGGACGACACCGT
CAGTGCGTCCGTCGCGCAGGCTCTCGATGAGCTGATGCTTTGGGCCGAGGACTGCCCCGAAGTCCGGCAC
CTCGTGCACGCGGATTTCGGCTCCAACAATGTCCTGACGGACAATGGCCGCATAACAGCGGTCATTGACT
GGAGCGAGGCGATGTTCGGGGATTCCCAATACGAGGTCGCCAACATCTTCTTCTGGAGGCCGTGGTTGGC
TTGTATGGAGCAGCAGACGCGCTACTTCGAGCGGAGGCATCCGGAGCTTGCAGGATCGCCGCGGCTCCGG
GCGTATATGCTCCGCATTGGTCTTGACCAACTCTATCAGAGCTTGGTTGACGGCAATTTCGATGATGCAG
CTTG
