>Addgene plasmid #1765 | pBABE-hygro | addgene partial sequence | sequence record 80588 | pBABE3 5'-ACCCTAACTGACACACATTCC-3'
CTGTGCTGGCGAATTCCTACGTACCACCACACTGGGATCCGGCCGGCGCCTAGAGAAGGAGTGAGGGCTG
GATAAAGGGAGGATCGAGGCGGGGTCGAACGAGGAGGTTCAAGGGGGAGAGACGGGGCGGATGGAGGAAG
AGGAGGCGGAGGCTTAGGGTGTACAAAGGGCTTGACCCAGGGAGGGGGGTCAAAAGCCAAGGCTTCCCAG
GTCACGATGTAGGGGACCTGGTCTGGGTGTCCATGCGGGCCAGGTGAAAAGACCTTGATCTTAACCTGGG
TGATGAGGTCTCGGTTAAAGGTGCCGTCTCGCGGCCATCCGACGTTAAAGGTTGGCCATTCTGCAGAGCA
GAAGGTAACCCAACGTCTCTTCTTGACATCTACCGACTGGTTGTGAGCGATCCGCTCGACATCTTTCCAG
TGACCTAAGGTCAAACTTAAGGGAGTGGTAACAGTCTGGCCCTAATTTTCAGACAAATACAGAAACACAG
TCAGACAGAGACAACACAGAACGATGCTGCAGCGCTGCAGCAGACAAGACGCGCGGCTTCGGTTCCAAAC
CGAAAGCAAAAATTCAGACGGAGGCGGGAACTGTTTTAGGTTCTCGTCTCCTACCAGAACCACATATCCT
GACGGGGTCGGATTCCACATCGACTCCCTTCCTCAGGTCGGGCCACAAAAACGGCCCCCAAAGTCCCTGG
GACGTCTCCCAGGGTTGCGGCCGGGTGTTCAGAACTCGTCAGTTCCACCACGGGTCCGCCAGATACAGAG
CTAGTTAGCTAACTAGTACCGACGCAGGCGCATAAAATCAGTCATAGACACTAGACAATCGGACAGACAC
AGATAAGTTGCTGGCCAGCTTGCCTCCCGGTGGTGGGTCGGTGGTCCCTGGGCAGGGGTCTCCCGATCCC
GGACGAGCCCCCAAATGAAAGACCCCCGCTGACGGGTAGTCAATCACTCAGAGGAGACCCTCCCAAGGAA
CAGCGAGACCACAAGTCGGATGCAACTGCAAGAGGGTTTATTGGATAC
