>Addgene plasmid #1765 | pBABE-hygro | addgene partial sequence | sequence record 81825 | pLPC-3 5'-CTTGCCAAACCTACAGGT-3'
CCCTTTTTCTGGAGACTAAATAAAATCTTTTATTTTATCGATGCGTTGCTGGCGTTTTTCCATAGGCTCC
GCCCCCCTGACGAGCATCACAAAAATCGACGCTCAAGTCAGAGGTGGCGAAACCCGACAGGACTATAAAG
ATACCAGGCGTTTCCCCCTGGAAGCTCCCTCGTGCGCTCTCCTGTTCCGACCCTGCCGCTTACCGGATAC
CTGTCCGCCTTTCTCCCTTCGGGAAGCGTGGCGCTTTCTCATAGCTCACGCTGTAGGTATCTCAGTTCGG
TGTAGGTCGTTCGCTCCAAGCTGGGCTGTGTGCACGAACCCCCCGTTCAGCCCGACCGCTGCGCCTTATC
CGGTAACTATCGTCTTGAGTCCAACCCGGTAAGACACGACTTATCGCCACTGGCAGCAGCCACTGGTAAC
AGGATTAGCAGAGCGAGGTATGTAGGCGGTGCTACAGAGTTCTTGAAGTGGTGGCCTAACTACGGCTACA
CTAGAAGAACAGTATTTGGTATCTGCGCTCTGCTGAAGCCAGTTACCTTCGGAAAAAGAGTTGGTAGCTC
TTGATCCGGCAAACAAACCACCGCTGGTAGCGGTGGTTTTTTTGTTTGCAAGCAGCAGATTACGCGTAAC
CACCACACCCGCCGCATCGATAGATCCCGGTCGGCATCTACTCTATTCCTTTGCCCTCGGACGAGTGCTG
GGGCGTCGGTTTCCACTATCGGCGAGTACTTCTACACAGCCATCGGTCCAGACGGCCGCGCTTCTGCGGG
CGATTTGTGTACGCCCGACAGTCCCGGCTCCGGATCGGACGATTGCGTCGCATCGACCCTGCGCCCAAGC
TGCATCATCGAAATTGCCGTCAACCAAGCTCTGATAGAGTTGGTCAAGACCAATGCGGAGCATATACGCC
CGGAGCCGCGGCGATCCTGCAAGCTCCGGATGCCTCCGCTCGAAGTAGCGCGTCTGCTGCTCCATACAAG
CCAACCACGGCCTCCAGAAGAAGATGTTGGCGACCTCGTATTGGGAATCCCCGAACATCGCCTCGCTCCA
GTCAATGACCGCTGTTATGCGGCCATTGTCCGTCAGGACATTGTTG
