>Addgene plasmid #1765 | pBABE-hygro | addgene partial sequence | sequence record 163744 | MSCV-LTR-5 5'-CTACATCGTGACCTGGGAAGC-3'
AGCCCTTTGTACACCCTAAGCCTCCGCCTCCTCTTCCTCCATCCGCCCCGTCTCTCCCCCTTGAACCTCC
TCGTTCGACCCCGCCTCGATCCTCCCTTTATCCAGCCCTCACTCCTTCTCTAGGCGCCGGCCGGATCCCA
GTGTGGTGGTACGTAGGAATTCGCCAGCACAGTGGTCGACCCTGTGGAATGTGTGTCAGTTAGGGTGTGG
AAAGTCCCCAGGCTCCCCAGCAGGCAGAAGTATGCAAAGCATGCATCTCAATTAGTCAGCAACCAGGTGT
GGAAAGTCCCCAGGCTCCCCAGCAGGCAGAAGTATGCAAAGCATGCATCTCAATTAGTCAGCAACCATAG
TCCCGCCCCTAACTCCGCCCATCCCGCCCCTAACTCCGCCCAGTTCCGCCCATTCTCCGCCCCATGGCTG
ACTAATTTTTTTTATTTATGCAGAGGCCGAGGCCGCCTCGGCCTCTGAGCTATTCCAGAAGTAGTGAGGA
GGCTTTTTTGGAGGCCTAGGCTTTTGCAAAAAGCTTGCCAGCTGGGGCGCCCTCTGGTAAGGTTGGGAAG
CCCTGCAGATCTGATCCCGGGGGGCAATGAGATATGAAAAAGCCTGAACTCACCGCGACGTCTGTCGAGA
AGTTTCTGATCGAAAAGTTCGACAGCGTCTCCGACCTGATGCAGCTCTCGGAGGGCGAAGAATCTCGTGC
TTTCAGCTTCGATGTAGGAGGGCGTGGATATGTCCTGCGGGTAAATAGCTGCGCCGATGGTTTCTACAAA
GATCGTTATGTTTATCGGCACTTTGCATCGGCCGCGCTCCCGATTCCGGAAGTGCTTGACATTGGGGAAT
TTAGCGAGAGCCTGACCTATTGCATCTCCCGCCGTGCACAGGGTGTCACGTTGCAAGACCTGCCTGAAAC
CGAACTGCCCGCTGTTCTGCAGCCGGTCGCG
